>Addgene plasmid #69340 | pUA97 | depositor full sequence | sequence record 133241 | Full plasmid sequence
TCGCGCGTTTCGGTGATGACGGTGAAAACCTCTGACACATGCAGCTCCCGGAGACGGTCACAGCTTGTCT
GTAAGCGGATGCCGGGAGCAGACAAGCCCGTCAGGGCGCGTCAGCGGGTGTTGGCGGGTGTCGGGGCTGG
CTTAACTATGCGGCATCAGAGCAGATTGTACTGAGAGTGCACCATATGCGGTGTGAAATACCGCACAGAT
GCGTAAGGAGAAAATACCGCATCAGGCGCCATTCGCCATTCAGGCTGCGCAACTGTTGGGAAGGGCGATC
GGTGCGGGCCTCTTCGCTATTACGCCAGCTGGCGAAAGGGGGATGTGCTGCAAGGCGATTAAGTTGGGTA
ACGCCAGGGTTTTCCCAGTCACGACGTTGTAAAACGACGGCCAGTCGCCGGCACTAGTTACCCGAAGTAT
GTCAAAAAGAGGTATGCTATGAAGCAGCGTATTACAGTGACAGTTGACAGCGACAGCTATCAGTTGCTCA
AGGCATATATGATGTCAATATCTCCGGTTCGGTAAGCACAACCATGCAGAATGAAGCCCGTCGTCTGCGT
GCCGAACGCTGGAAAGCGGAAAATCAGGAAGGGATGGCTGAGGTCGCCCGGTTTATTGAAATGAACGGCT
CTTTTGCCGACGAGAACAGGGGCTGGTGAAATGCAGTTTAAGGTTTACACCTATAAAAGAGAGAGCCGTT
ATCGTCTGTTTGTGGATGTACAGAGTGATATTATTGACACGCCCGGGCGACGGATGGTGATCCCCCTGGC
CAGTGCACGTCTGCTGTCAGATAAAGTCCCCCGTGAACTTTACCCGGTGGTGCATATCGGGGATGAAAGC
TGGCGCATGATGACCACCGATATGGCCAGTGTGCCGGTCTCCGTTATCGGGGAAGAAGTGGCTGATCTCA
GCCACCGCGAAAATGACATCAAAAACGCCATTAACCTGATGTTCTGGGGAATATAAATGTCAGGCTCCCT
TATACACAGCCAGTCTGCAGGTCGACCTAGGGAGCATCGGGAGCCTCAGGAGCATCGGGAGCCTCAGGAG
CATCGATGTCAGAGCTTATTAAGGAGAATATGCATATGAAACTGTACATGGAAGGAACCGTGGACAACCA
TCACTTTAAGTGCACTTCGGAGGGGGAAGGCAAACCGTACGAGGGCACCCAGACCATGCGAATCAAGGTG
GTCGAGGGAGGCCCACTGCCCTTCGCCTTCGACATTCTGGTAAGTTTAAACATATATATACTAACTAACC
CTGATTATTTAAATTTTCAGGCTACTAGCTTCCTGTACGGCAGCAAGACTTTTATTAATCACACCCAGGG
CATCCCGGACTTCTTCAAACAGTCGTTCCCTGAGGGCTTCACATGGGAGCGTGTGACCACATACGAAGAC
GGTGGCGTTCTCACCGCTACCCAGGACACCAGCCTCCAGGACGGTTGCCTCATATATAATGTGGTAAGTT
TAAACAGTTCGGTACTAACTAACCATACATATTTAAATTTTCAGAAGATCCGGGGAGTAAACTTCACATC
CAATGGTCCGGTTATGCAGAAGAAAACACTCGGCTGGGAGGCCTTCACCGAGACGCTGTATCCGGCTGAC
GGAGGCCTGGAAGGTCGAAACGACATGGCCCTGAAGCTCGTCGGCGGTATCCATCTCATCGCAAACGCTA
AGACCACATATAGATCCAAGAAACCGGTAAGTTTAAACATGATTTTACTAACTAACTAATCTGATTTAAA
TTTTCAGGCTAAGAACCTTAAAATGCCGGGAGTCTACTATGTTGACTACAGACTGGAACGGATCAAGGAG
GCCAACAACGAGACCTACGTCGAGCAGCACGAGGTTGCAGTTGCCAGATACTGCGACCTCCCGAGCAAAC
TGGGTCACAAGCTTAATGAGAATCTGTACTTTCAATCCGGAAAGGTAAGTTTAAAATAACTTCGTATAGC
ATACATTATACAAAGTTATTTTCAGGGAGAGCAAAAGCTTATCTCCGAGGAGGACCTCTAAGGATGATCG
ACGCCAACGTCGTTGAATTTTCAAATTTTAAATACTGAATATTTGTTTTTTTTCCTATTATTTATTTATT
CTCTTTGTGTTTTTTTTCTTGCTTTCTAAAAAATTAATTCAATCCAAATCTAAACATTTTTTTTTCTCTT
TCCGTCTCCCAATTCGTATTCCGCTCCTCTCATCTGAACACAATGTGCAAGTTTATTTATCTTCTCGCTT
TCATTTCATTAGGACGTGGGGGGAATTGGTGGAAGGGGGAAACACACAAAAGGATGATGGAAATGAAATA
AGGACACACAATATGCAACAACATTCAATTCAGAAATATGGAGGAAGGTTTAAAAGAAAACATAAAAATA
TATAGAGGAGGAAGGAAACTAGCTGCCCTCGATTGTCTATCTTCCATTCTCACCAAGTTTCAACAACTTT
ATTCAGTCATTCTTCTCTGGTTCATTTCCCAACCAATCTTCCCGAATAAAGCCCATCTGTCCTTTCGGCC
ACATTCCTCACCTACATCCGTACTCCTTATCTCCCGTTCTTATCCAGTCTTTTATCGTCTCTGCGTCTCG
CACACTGTCTCGTCGGTAATGTAAAAAAAAAACAAAAAAAACTTGAAAACTTGCGGAAAGATTTCCTAAT
AAAAGGAGACGAATCCGGTAGGAAATCGACAAGTCTCTGCTTCTCGAAGACTAGGTGAGTTACATTTCTT
TGGCCGAATTATTTTGAAATCCTAAATTTGATAATTTCAGAGATGTCTGTAAAACTTGCGTGTTATGTGA
CGGCTTCGGTCACTGTCGCCACTCTTATGGTATGCTTCATGACCATGTCAACCATCTACTCGGAGGTTGA
TGGATTCAGAGAGAAGCTTGATACCGAGATGAATGTGTTCAGAGTGAGTTAAATTATATTTTGAATTTTA
AATAATTTTTAATTTTCTAGCAATCTACCAATGGATTGTGGAAGGACATAGTTGTCATCGGAAGATCTAG
CAAGCGTGTCCGTTGTCAATATGAAGAGACCAACGCTACCCCAACTCCACATGCTGATGGATCCCCATCT
GCTCCACCAGGTCAACCACCAGCAGTTCCACCAGTCTTCAACCAGCCAAAGACTCCAAATGGAGCCAATG
GAAATGGACCAACCTGCAACTGCAATGCTGATAACAAGTGCCCAGCTGGACCATCCGGACCAAAGGGAGT
TCCAGGAGTTCCAGGACTCGACGGAGTTCCAGGACTTGACGGTGTTCCAGGAGTTGGAGCTGATGATATC
GCTCCACAACGCGAGTCTGTCGGATGCTTCACTTGCCCACAAGGACCAGTTGGACCACCAGGAGCTCTTG
GAAGACCAGGACCACGTGGACTTCCAGGACCAAGAGGACAAAATGGAAACCCAGGAAGAGATGGACAACC
AGGACATCCAGGAGAGCAAGGATCATCCGGTCAAATCGGAAAGATCGGAGAGCCAGGACCACCAGGAGAG
AAGGGACGCGACGCCGAGCATCCAATCGGAAGACCAGGACCAAAGGGACCAAGAGGAGATCAAGGACCAA
CAGGACCAGCTGGACAGAACGGTCTTCACGGACCACCAGGAGAGCCAGGAACCGTTGGACCAGAAGGACC
ATCTGGAAAGCAAGGACGTCAAGGACCAGACGGAACCCAGGGAGAGACTGGACCAGACGGAAGACCAGGA
AAGGATGCCGAGTACTGCCAGTGCCCAGACAAGTCTCCACCATCAGAGGCTGTCAACGCCAACCGTGGAT
ACAGAAATATCTAAATTGTTGGTGTTTTCTAATAAAATATTTGAGATTCAGTGAGACTTTTTTCTTGGCG
GCACAATAAAGTTTCCTCTTTTTGTTGGGTCACTCAACGAACACAATACAAATATTTGAGCGCTCGCATT
TTTCTCAACCTTTCGGGTTTAAAGCACTTCAAAATGGAATTGAAGAGAGATTGTGAAAGTACATCAGACA
GAATCACATTTTGATAGCATTCACTTCACTCAGATGCAAACTTTTCAGTGACTATAAAAAGTCATAAAAT
AATAACATTAAAAAAGCAAATAAATTAGCGAGAGAATTTTTTGACAAAAAGAAAGAAGAGTGATAGAGAA
GAAGGGAATGCTTGAAAGGATTTTGCATTTATCTTAATCACCGTCTTCGAGAAGACGAACCATGGCGCCA
GTTTCAGAATCCAAGTTTCTAATATAGTTCATCACAATGTTGACGTTGGTCCAACCTCCGGCTTGCATAA
TCTCTGGGATGGAAACTCCAGCGCGAGCCATGTCACGGGCAGCTCCGACACGGGCGGAATGTCCAGACCA
AGCCAAGTAACGTTGTCCGGAATCATCCTTGGCTCCGTAGATGAGACGGTGGGTAGCTTCGAAGATTCCT
GAAAATTTATTTTCAGCTTATTCTTAGCTAATATGTTGTTTAAACTTACCTTCAAGAGCTCGAGTCGAGA
GTTGTGATGTTGCACTCGGGGCAGCAACTCCGTTCTTGCGAACACGACAGAACAGGTAGTTGTTTGGATC
ATCGGCGACTCCGGAAACCGAAATCCAGCGCTCAACGAGCTTGGTAACTCCAAGGGAGAGCGCTTTTTCG
ACTCCGGCAGTCGAGACCAGCGTTTTTGTACGTCCGATGTGGATGAGCATTCTTCCTCCGTCTGTGCGAC
TAATATCCTTGACGCGAATGCGGGCAATTTCGGCGATACGGAGAAGTGTGTTGTAAGCAATTCCGAGGAA
GGCGAGGTTTCGGATGTCCTGGCAACGATCGGAATTTTCCATAAGAGAACGGACCTGATCGAAGTCGGTT
CTGAAAATTTCGTCAAGTCTTAGGATTGAATACATTAATATTTAAACTTACCTTTCGAAGGCGAGGGCTT
GCTTGGCTCTCTCTCCAGCATCAACATTTTCCTTGCGGATACGTCTCATTACGAGAGATACGGCATTAGA
ATCTGATGGGCGTGGAAGTCCAGATCGGCGATGGAGCATATTGAGCTGTCCGAGATGTTGTTGGATCGTC
TTCACCGCCAATCCACGAGCTTGGAGGTAGAGCAAGTAGTCACGAACGTCTTCTGGCTCGGCTGGGAACC
ACTTGCGGTTGTTAAGCTTGCACCAGGCAGCCCAAGAACGGCACACTGAGAGAAGCATCTTCCAGGTGTG
CTCGGAGAAGGCTTGTCTGTCACGGAACATATCCATGAGGTTCTTGCGAACTTCATCACTTGTCGCGTCA
ACTGGAAGTGCTGGAAGATTTTGATGAACAGTGAGAAGATTTGACATATTTTCGAAGTTTTTTAGATGCA
CTAGAACAAAGCGTGTTGGCTTCCTCTGAGCCCGCTTTCCTTATATACCCGCATTCTGCAGCCTTACAGA
ATGTTCTAGAAGGTCCTAGATGCATTCGTTTGAAAATACTCCCGGTGGGTGCAAAGAGACGCAGACGGAA
AATGTATCTGGGTCTCTTTATTGTGTACACTACTTTTCCATGTACCGAATGTGAGTCGCCCTCCTTTTGC
AACAAGCAGCTCGAATGTTCTAGAAAAAGGTGGAAAATAGTATAAATACCGTTGAAAATAAATACCGAAC
AACATTTGCTCTAATTGTGAAATTAGAAATCTTCAAACTATAATCATGTCACTTTACCACTATTTCCGTC
CAGCTCAACGTTCCGTTTTTGGTGATCATTTTTGCTTTCGTCGTAAATCTACACACGCGTCTCTTCCGTG
CGAGAGTCCAAGCCAGCAGCCAAATTCGTTGACTGAGTATTCAACGTTTATACGTTGTCGGCAACGAGAA
ATAGGAAAATGCATCGGGAAATGTTCTTTTTTCGATTTTTTCCAAGGTTTTGACAAATTTTACCACGAAT
TTTGCTATGTTTTCAATTAAAAAATATGTTATTCAACTGTTTCTATGAGGAAAATAAGGCTTTGCATGTA
ATTTTCTTATTCAGCATAATTTTTAATTAATTTGAATTTTCTGTCCTAACGTTTATTTTGTTTTCTTGGT
TATGACTGATCTGAAATTAATTTTTGAATTTTAAGGTAATATGTCAGGCGGTGCCGCAAGTTTGTACAAA
AAAGCAGGCTCCATGAAAAAGCCTGAACTCACCGCGACGTCTGTCGAGAAGTTTCTGATCGAAAAGTTCG
ACAGCGTCTCCGACCTGATGCAGCTCTCGGAGGGCGAAGAATCTCGTGCTTTCAGCTTCGATGTAGGAGG
GCGTGGATATGTCCTGCGGGTAAATAGCTGCGCCGATGGTTTCTACAAAGATCGTTATGTTTATCGGCAC
TTTGCATCGGCCGCGCTCCCGATTCCGGAAGTGCTTGACATTGGGGAATTCAGCGAGAGCCTGACCTATT
GCATCTCCCGCCGTGCACAGGGTGTCACGTTGCAAGACCTGCCTGAAACCGAACTGCCCGCTGTTCTGCA
GCCGGTCGCGGAGGCCATGGATGCGATCGCTGCGGCCGATCTTAGCCAGACGAGCGGGTTCGGCCCATTC
GGACCGCAAGGAATCGGTCAATACACTACATGGCGTGATTTCATATGCGCGATTGCTGATCCCCATGTGT
ATCACTGGCAAACTGTGATGGACGACACCGTCAGTGCGTCCGTCGCGCAGGCTCTCGATGAGCTGATGCT
TTGGGCCGAGGACTGCCCCGAAGTCCGGCACCTCGTGCACGCGGATTTCGGCTCCAACAATGTCCTGACG
GACAATGGCCGCATAACAGCGGTCATTGACTGGAGCGAGGCGATGTTCGGGGATTCCCAATACGAGGTCG
CCAACATCTTCTTCTGGAGGCCGTGGTTGGCTTGTATGGAGCAGCAGACGCGCTACTTCGAGCGGAGGCA
TCCGGAGCTTGCAGGATCGCCGCGGCTCCGGGCGTATATGCTCCGCATTGGTCTTGACCAACTCTATCAG
AGCTTGGTTGACGGCAATTTCGATGATGCAGCTTGGGCGCAGGGTCGATGCGACGCAATCGTCCGATCCG
GAGCCGGGACTGTCGGGCGTACACAAATCGCCCGCAGAAGCGCGGCCGTCTGGACCGATGGCTGTGTAGA
AGTACTCGCCGATAGTGGAAACCGACGCCCCAGCACTCGTCCGAGGGCAAAGGAATAGACCCAGCTTTCT
TGTACAAAGTGGGTCCAATTACTCTTCAACATCCCTACATGCTCTTTCTCCCTGTGCTCCCACCCCCTAT
TTTTGTTATTATCAAAAAACTTCTCTTAATTTCTTTGTTTTTTAGCTTCTTTTAAGTCACCTCTAACAAT
GAAATTGTGTAGATTCAAAAATAGAATTAATTCGTAATAAAAAGTCGAAAAAAATTGTGCTCCCTCCCCC
CATTAATAATAATTCTATCCCAAAATCTACACAATGTTCTGTGTACACTTCTTATGTTTTTTACTTCTGA
TAAATTTTTTTGAAACATCATAGAAAAAACCGCACACAAAATACCTTATCATATGTTACGTTTCAGTTTA
TGACCGCAATTTTTAATAACTTCGTATAGCATACATTATACGAAGTTATTTTCAGGGAGCCGGATCTGAT
TATAAAGACGATGACGATAAGCGTGACTACAAGGACGACGACGACAAGCGTGATTACAAGGATGACGATG
ACAAGAGACTAGTTCGACCTGCAGACTGGCTGTGTATAAGGGAGCCTGACATTTATATTCCCCAGAACAT
CAGGTTAATGGCGTTTTTGATGTCATTTTCGCGGTGGCTGAGATCAGCCACTTCTTCCCCGATAACGGAG
ACCGGCACACTGGCCATATCGGTGGTCATCATGCGCCAGCTTTCATCCCCGATATGCACCACCGGGTAAA
GTTCACGGGGGACTTTATCTGACAGCAGACGTGCACTGGCCAGGGGGATCACCATCCGTCACCCGGGCGT
GTCAATAATATCACTCTGTACATCCACAAACAGACGATAACGGCTCTCTCTTTTATAGGTGTAAACCTTA
AACTGCATTTCACCAGCCCCTGTTCTCGTCGGCAAAAGAGCCGTTCATTTCAATAAACCGGGCGACCTCA
GCCATCCCTTCCTGATTTTCCGCTTTCCAGCGTTCGGCACGCAGACGACGGGCTTCATTCTGCATGGTTG
TGCTTACCGAACCGGAGATATTGACATCATATATGCCTTGAGCAACTGATAGCTGTCGCTGTCAACTGTC
ACTGTAATACGCTGCTTCATAGCATACCTCTTTTTGACATACTTCGGGTTCCTAGGAAATCGATAACATG
GTCATAGCTGTTTCCTGTGTGAAATTGTTATCCGCTCACAATTCCACACAACATACGAGCCGGAAGCATA
AAGTGTAAAGCCTGGGGTGCCTAATGAGTGAGCTAACTCACATTAATTGCGTTGCGCTCACTGCCCGCTT
TCCAGTCGGGAAACCTGTCGTGCCAGCTGCATTAATGAATCGGCCAACGCGCGGGGAGAGGCGGTTTGCG
TATTGGGCGCTCTTCCGCTTCCTCGCTCACTGACTCGCTGCGCTCGGTCGTTCGGCTGCGGCGAGCGGTA
TCAGCTCACTCAAAGGCGGTAATACGGTTATCCACAGAATCAGGGGATAACGCAGGAAAGAACATGTGAG
CAAAAGGCCAGCAAAAGGCCAGGAACCGTAAAAAGGCCGCGTTGCTGGCGTTTTTCCATAGGCTCCGCCC
CCCTGACGAGCATCACAAAAATCGACGCTCAAGTCAGAGGTGGCGAAACCCGACAGGACTATAAAGATAC
CAGGCGTTTCCCCCTGGAAGCTCCCTCGTGCGCTCTCCTGTTCCGACCCTGCCGCTTACCGGATACCTGT
CCGCCTTTCTCCCTTCGGGAAGCGTGGCGCTTTCTCATAGCTCACGCTGTAGGTATCTCAGTTCGGTGTA
GGTCGTTCGCTCCAAGCTGGGCTGTGTGCACGAACCCCCCGTTCAGCCCGACCGCTGCGCCTTATCCGGT
AACTATCGTCTTGAGTCCAACCCGGTAAGACACGACTTATCGCCACTGGCAGCAGCCACTGGTAACAGGA
TTAGCAGAGCGAGGTATGTAGGCGGTGCTACAGAGTTCTTGAAGTGGTGGCCTAACTACGGCTACACTAG
AAGAACAGTATTTGGTATCTGCGCTCTGCTGAAGCCAGTTACCTTCGGAAAAAGAGTTGGTAGCTCTTGA
TCCGGCAAACAAACCACCGCTGGTAGCGGTGGTTTTTTTGTTTGCAAGCAGCAGATTACGCGCAGAAAAA
AAGGATCTCAAGAAGATCCTTTGATCTTTTCTACGGGGTCTGACGCTCAGTGGAACGAAAACTCACGTTA
AGGGATTTTGGTCATGAGATTATCAAAAAGGATCTTCACCTAGATCCTTTTAAATTAAAAATGAAGTTTT
AAATCAATCTAAAGTATATATGAGTAAACTTGGTCTGACAGTTACCAATGCTTAATCAGTGAGGCACCTA
TCTCAGCGATCTGTCTATTTCGTTCATCCATAGTTGCCTGACTCCCCGTCGTGTAGATAACTACGATACG
GGAGGGCTTACCATCTGGCCCCAGTGCTGCAATGATACCGCGAGACCCACGCTCACCGGCTCCAGATTTA
TCAGCAATAAACCAGCCAGCCGGAAGGGCCGAGCGCAGAAGTGGTCCTGCAACTTTATCCGCCTCCATCC
AGTCTATTAATTGTTGCCGGGAAGCTAGAGTAAGTAGTTCGCCAGTTAATAGTTTGCGCAACGTTGTTGC
CATTGCTACAGGCATCGTGGTGTCACGCTCGTCGTTTGGTATGGCTTCATTCAGCTCCGGTTCCCAACGA
TCAAGGCGAGTTACATGATCCCCCATGTTGTGCAAAAAAGCGGTTAGCTCCTTCGGTCCTCCGATCGTTG
TCAGAAGTAAGTTGGCCGCAGTGTTATCACTCATGGTTATGGCAGCACTGCATAATTCTCTTACTGTCAT
GCCATCCGTAAGATGCTTTTCTGTGACTGGTGAGTACTCAACCAAGTCATTCTGAGAATAGTGTATGCGG
CGACCGAGTTGCTCTTGCCCGGCGTCAATACGGGATAATACCGCGCCACATAGCAGAACTTTAAAAGTGC
TCATCATTGGAAAACGTTCTTCGGGGCGAAAACTCTCAAGGATCTTACCGCTGTTGAGATCCAGTTCGAT
GTAACCCACTCGTGCACCCAACTGATCTTCAGCATCTTTTACTTTCACCAGCGTTTCTGGGTGAGCAAAA
ACAGGAAGGCAAAATGCCGCAAAAAAGGGAATAAGGGCGACACGGAAATGTTGAATACTCATACTCTTCC
TTTTTCAATATTATTGAAGCATTTATCAGGGTTATTGTCTCATGAGCGGATACATATTTGAATGTATTTA
GAAAAATAAACAAATAGGGGTTCCGCGCACATTTCCCCGAAAAGTGCCACCTGACGTCTAAGAAACCATT
ATTATCATGACATTAACCTATAAAAATAGGCGTATCACGAGGCCCTTTCGTC
Features (pLannotate 1.2.2; 27 found; start..end, strand, type, name):
    137..236     +  misc_feature   bom (fragment): basis of mobility region from pBR322
    242..395     -  CDS            lacZα (fragment): LacZα fragment of β-galactosidase; lacZ fragment
    498..656     +  CDS            ccdA (fragment): CCDA_ECO57 - Also known as H, letA. Experimental evidence at protein level: Swiss-Prot protein existence level 1. Antitoxin component of a type II toxin-antitoxin (TA) system which inhibits the post-segregational killing (PSK) of plasmid-free cells, also referred to as a plasmid addiction system. Binds to and blocks the activity of CcdB; will also remove bound CcdB protein from the CcdB-GyrA complex by forming a CcdA-CcdB complex, a process termed rejuvenation. Functions as a transcriptional corepressor for the ccdAB operon, repression also requires CcdB (By similarity). From Escherichia coli
    661..966     +  CDS            ccdB: CcdB, a bacterial toxin that poisons DNA gyrase; ccdB; Plasmids containing the ccdB gene cannot be propagated in standard E. coli strains.
   1062..1907    +  CDS            mTagBFP2: mTagBFP2 is a basic (constitutively fluorescent) blue fluorescent protein published in 2011, derived from Entacmaea quadricolor. It is reported to be a very rapidly-maturing monomer with very low acid sensitivity.
   1946..1979    +  protein_bind   loxP: Cre-mediated recombination occurs in the 8-bp core sequence (GCATACAT). Cre recombinase
   2773..2919    +  CDS            sqt-1 (fragment): SQT1_CAEEL - Also known as rol-5. Protein inferred from homology: Swiss-Prot protein existence level 3. Nematode cuticles are composed largely of collagen-like proteins. The cuticle functions both as an exoskeleton and as a barrier to protect the worm from its environment. This is a collagen critical for organismal morphogenesis. Mutations in sqt-1 can lengthen, shorten, or helically twist the entire animal. From Caenorhabditis elegans.
   2952..3791    +  CDS            sqt-1 (fragment): SQT1_CAEEL - Also known as rol-5. Protein inferred from homology: Swiss-Prot protein existence level 3. Nematode cuticles are composed largely of collagen-like proteins. The cuticle functions both as an exoskeleton and as a barrier to protect the worm from its environment. This is a collagen critical for organismal morphogenesis. Mutations in sqt-1 can lengthen, shorten, or helically twist the entire animal. From Caenorhabditis elegans.
   3835..4158    -  terminator     tbb-2 terminator: tbb-2; transcription terminator for the C. elegans tubulin beta-2 gene
   4167..5297    -  CDS            cre: RECR_BPP1 - Experimental evidence at protein level: Swiss-Prot protein existence level 1. Catalyzes site-specific recombination between two 34-base- pair LOXP sites. Its role is to maintain the phage genome as a monomeric unit-copy plasmid in the lysogenic state. From Escherichia phage P1 (Bacteriophage P1).
   5646..5696    +  CDS            hsp-16.1 (fragment): HSP11_CAEEL - Also known as hsp16-1b. Experimental evidence at transcript level: Swiss-Prot protein existence level 2. From Caenorhabditis elegans.
   6077..6097    +  protein_bind   attB1: mutant version of attB; core recombination site for the Gateway® BP reaction BP Clonase™
   6103..7128    +  CDS            HygR: aminoglycoside phosphotransferase from E. coli; aph(4)-Ia; confers resistance to hygromycin
   7132..7152    -  protein_bind   attB2: mutant version of attB; core recombination site for the Gateway® BP reaction BP Clonase™
   7506..7539    +  protein_bind   loxP: Cre-mediated recombination occurs in the 8-bp core sequence (GCATACAT). Cre recombinase
   7588..7608    +  CDS            FLAG (fragment): FLAG® epitope tag, followed by an enterokinase cleavage site
   7612..7635    +  CDS            FLAG: FLAG® epitope tag, followed by an enterokinase cleavage site
   7683..7988    -  CDS            ccdB: CcdB, a bacterial toxin that poisons DNA gyrase; ccdB; Plasmids containing the ccdB gene cannot be propagated in standard E. coli strains.
   7993..8151    -  CDS            ccdA (fragment): CCDA_ECO57 - Also known as H, letA. Experimental evidence at protein level: Swiss-Prot protein existence level 1. Antitoxin component of a type II toxin-antitoxin (TA) system which inhibits the post-segregational killing (PSK) of plasmid-free cells, also referred to as a plasmid addiction system. Binds to and blocks the activity of CcdB; will also remove bound CcdB protein from the CcdB-GyrA complex by forming a CcdA-CcdB complex, a process termed rejuvenation. Functions as a transcriptional corepressor for the ccdAB operon, repression also requires CcdB (By similarity). From Escherichia coli
   8285..8301    -  protein_bind   lac operator: The lac repressor binds to the lac operator to inhibit transcription in E. coli. This inhibition can be relieved by adding lactose or isopropyl-β-D-thiogalactopyranoside (IPTG). lac repressor encoded by lacI
   8309..8339    -  promoter       lac promoter: promoter for the E. coli lac operon
   8354..8375    -  protein_bind   CAP binding site: CAP binding activates transcription in the presence of cAMP. E. coli catabolite activator protein
   8388..8480    -  CDS            lacI (fragment): lac repressor; lacI; The lac repressor binds to the lac operator to inhibit transcription in E. coli. This inhibition can be relieved by adding lactose or isopropyl-β-D-thiogalactopyranoside (IPTG).
   8663..9251    -  rep_origin     ori: high-copy-number ColE1/pMB1/pBR322/pUC origin of replication
   9422..10282   -  CDS            AmpR: β-lactamase; bla; confers resistance to ampicillin, carbenicillin, and related antibiotics
  10283..10387   -  promoter       AmpR promoter: bla
  10482..35      +  CDS            rop (fragment) (across the origin): Rop protein, which maintains plasmids at low copy number; rop
