[The description below was written by a language model from this plasmid's Addgene catalogue record and pLannotate feature annotations shown in this document.]
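Description:
pUA97 is a modified pUC19-based plasmid that serves as a repair-template backbone for CRISPR/Cas9 knock-in tagging of C. elegans genes by the self-excising cassette (SEC) strategy; the depositor notes it was derived from pDD268. It replicates in E. coli from a high-copy ColE1/pUC origin and is selected with ampicillin (AmpR). Two ccdB toxin cassettes, each accompanied by a ccdA fragment, flank the tagging module in opposite orientations. Because of them, the parental plasmid has to be maintained in a ccdB-tolerant strain. In SEC vectors of this type these positions are normally replaced by the gene-specific homology arms, so ccdB counterselects against uncut vector; the record itself lists only Gibson cloning as the method.

The roughly 6.6 kb payload begins with a worm-adapted blue fluorescent protein (ceBFP, annotated as mTagBFP2), followed by a loxP-flanked SEC and then FLAG epitope sequences, catalogued as 3xFlag. Between the loxP sites lie three units. The first is the dominant sqt-1(e1350) collagen allele, a visible marker affecting body morphology. The second is a Cre recombinase coding sequence with a tbb-2 terminator, adjacent to hsp-16.1 sequence, which suggests heat-shock-driven expression. The third is a hygromycin resistance gene bracketed by attB1/attB2 sites; its promoter is not annotated.

Hygromycin resistance and the sqt-1 phenotype identify animals carrying the insertion. Inducing Cre then recombines the loxP sites and removes the whole cassette, leaving a single loxP site between BFP and the FLAG tag. The result is an endogenous gene fused in frame to ceBFP and 3xFlag, suitable for fluorescence imaging and epitope-based detection.
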