Addgene plasmid #69340: pUA97
Purpose: It encodes a fluorescent protein that can be fused to a gene of interest using SEC CRISPR strategy
Depositing lab: Oliver Hobert. Depositing organization: Columbia University.
Backbone
  Vector backbone: pUC19 (modified)
  Backbone size w/o insert (bp): 2600
  Vector type: Worm Expression
Growth in bacteria
  Bacterial resistance: Ampicillin, 100 μg/mL
  Growth temperature: 37°C
  Growth strain: ccdB Survival
  Copy number: Unknown
Gene/Insert
  Gene/Insert name: ceBFP SEC 3xFlag
  Species: C. elegans (nematode), Synthetic
  Insert size (bp): 6628
  Mutation: sqt-1(e1350)
  Tag / fusion protein: ceBFP (mTagBFP); 3xFlag
  Cloning method: Gibson Cloning
  Sequencing primers: 5′ M13F; 3′ M13R
Terms and licenses: Academic/Nonprofit Terms; Industry Terms: Not Available to Industry
Depositor comments: The plasmid was made based on pDD268 from Dickinson et al Genetics. 2015 Jun 3. pii: genetics.115.178335.
How to cite: pUA97 was a gift from Oliver Hobert (Addgene plasmid # 69340 ; http://n2t.net/addgene:69340 ; RRID:Addgene_69340)
