>Addgene plasmid #69340 | pUA97 | addgene partial sequence | sequence record 123701 | M13-Rev 5'-CAGGAAACAGCTATGACC-3'
TGTCAAAAAGAGGTATGCTATGAAGCAGCGTATTACAGTGACAGTTGACAGCGACAGCTATCAGTTGCTC
AAGGCATATATGATGTCAATATCTCCGGTTCGGTAAGCACAACCATGCAGAATGAAGCCCGTCGTCTGCG
TGCCGAACGCTGGAAAGCGGAAAATCAGGAAGGGATGGCTGAGGTCGCCCGGTTTATTGAAATGAACGGC
TCTTTTGCCGACGAGAACAGGGGCTGGTGAAATGCAGTTTAAGGTTTACACCTATAAAAGAGAGAGCCGT
TATCGTCTGTTTGTGGATGTACAGAGTGATATTATTGACACGCCCGGGTGACGGATGGTGATCCCCCTGG
CCAGTGCACGTCTGCTGTCAGATAAAGTCCCCCGTGAACTTTACCCGGTGGTGCATATCGGGGATGAAAG
CTGGCGCATGATGACCACCGATATGGCCAGTGTGCCGGTCTCCGTTATCGGGGAAGAAGTGGCTGATCTC
AGCCACCGCGAAAATGACATCAAAAACGCCATTAACCTGATGTTCTGGGGAATATAAATGTCAGGCTCCC
TTATACACAGCCAGTCTGCAGGTCGAACTAGTCTCTTGTCATCGTCATCCTTGTAATCACGCTTGTCGTC
GTCGTCCTTGTAGTCACGCTTATCGTCATCGTCTTTATAATCAGATCCGGCTCCCTGAAAATAACTTCGT
ATAATGTATGCTATACGAAGTTATTAAAAATTGCGGTCATAAACTGAAACGTAACATATGATAAGGTATT
TT
