>Addgene plasmid #69340 | pUA97 | addgene partial sequence | sequence record 124034 | Hygro-R 5'-tatccacgccctcctacatc-3'
TTCGCCCTCCGAGAGCTGCATCAGGTCGGAGACGCTGTCGAACTTTTCGATCAGAAACTTCTCGACAGAC
GTCGCGGTGAGTTCAGGCTTTTTCATGGAGCCTGCTTTTTTGTACAAACTTGCGGCACCGCCTGACATAT
TACCTTAAAATTCAAAAATTAATTTCAGATCAGTCATAACCAAGAAAACAAAATAAACGTTAGGACAGAA
AATTCAAATTAATTAAAAATTATGCTGAATAAGAAAATTACATGCAAAGCCTTATTTTCCTCATAGAAAC
AGTTGAATAACATATTTTTTAATTGAAAACATAGCAAAATTCGTGGTAAAATTTGTCAAAACCTTGGAAA
AAATCGAAAAAAGAACATTTCCCGATGCATTTTCCTATTTCTCGTTGCCGACAACGTATAAACGTTGAAT
ACTCAGTCAACGAATTTGGCTGCTGGCTTGGACTCTCGCACGGAAGAGACGCGTGTGTAGATTTACGACG
AAAGCAAAAATGATCACCAAAAACGGAACGTTGAGCTGGACGGAAATAGTGGTAAAGTGACATGATTATA
GTTTGAAGATTTCTAATTTCACAATTAGAGCAAATGTTGTTCGGTATTTATTTTCAACGGTATTTATACT
ATTTTCCACCTTTTTCTAGAACATTCGAGCTGCTTGTTGCAAAAGGAGGGCGACTCACATTCGGTACATG
GAAAAGTAGTGTACACAATAAAGAGACCCAGATACATTTTCCGTCTGCGTCTCTTTGCACCCACCGGGAG
TATTTTCAAACGAATGCATCTAGGACCTTCTAGAACATTCTGTAAGGCTGCAGAATGCGGGTATATAAGG
AAAGCGGGCTCAGAGGAAGCCAACACGCTTTGTTCTAGTGCATCTAAAAAACTTCGAAAATATGTCAAAT
CTTCTCACTGTTCATCAAAATCTTCCAGCACTTCCAGTTGACGCGACAAGTGATGAAGTTCGCAAGAACC
TCATGGATATGTTCCGTGACA
