>Addgene plasmid #69340 | pUA97 | addgene partial sequence | sequence record 125194 | BFP-F 5'-CCTTCACCGAGACGCTGTA-3'
AGGTCGAAACGACATGGCCCTGAAGCTCGTCGGCGGTATCCATCTCATCGCAAACGCTAAGACCACATAT
AGATCCAAGAAACCGGTAAGTTTAAACATGATTTTACTAACTAACTAATCTGATTTAAATTTTCAGGCTA
AGAACCTTAAAATGCCGGGAGTCTACTATGTTGACTACAGACTGGAACGGATCAAGGAGGCCAACAACGA
GACCTACGTCGAGCAGCACGAGGTTGCAGTTGCCAGATACTGCGACCTCCCGAGCAAACTGGGTCACAAG
CTTAATGAGAATCTGTACTTTCAATCCGGAAAGGTAAGTTTAAAATAACTTCGTATAGCATACATTATAC
AAAGTTATTTTCAGGGAGAGCAAAAGCTTATCTCCGAGGAGGACCTCTAAGGATGATCGACGCCAACGTC
GTTGAATTTTCAAATTTTAAATACTGAATATTTGTTTTTTTTCCTATTATTTATTTATTCTCTTTGTGTT
TTTTTTCTTGCTTTCTAAAAAATTAATTCAATCCAAATCTAAACATTTTTTTTTCTCTTTCCGTCTCCCA
ATTCGTATTCCGCTCCTCTCATCTGAACACAATGTGCAAGTTTATTTATCTTCTCGCTTTCATTTCATTA
GGACGTGGGGGGAATTGGTGGAAGGGGGAAACACACAAAAGGATGATGGAAATGAAATAAGGACACACAA
TATGCAACAACATTCAATTCAGAAATATGGAGGAAGGTTTAAAAGAAAACATAAAAATATATAGAGGAGG
AAGGAAACTAGCTGCCCTCGATTGTCTATCTTCCATTCTCACCAAGTTTCAACAACTTTATTCAGTCATT
CTTCTCTGGTTCATTTCCCAACCAATCTTCCCGAATAAAGCCCATCTGTCCTTTCGGCCACATTCCTCAC
CTACATCCGTACTCCTTATCTCCCGTTCTTATCCAGTCTTTTATCGTCTCTGCGTCTCGCACACTGTCTC
GTCGGTAATGTAAAAAAAAAACAAAAAAAACTTGAAAACTTGCGGAAAGATTTCCTAATAAAAGGAGA
